>Addgene plasmid #67987 | pRosa26-EF1a-hCas9IRESneo | addgene full sequence | sequence record 170059 | Addgene next-generation full plasmid sequencing result
CTAAATTGTAAGCGTTAATATTTTGTTAAAATTCGCGTTAAATTTTTGTTAAATCAGCTCATTTTTTAAC
CAATAGGCCGAAATCGGCAAAATCCCTTATAAATCAAAAGAATAGACCGAGATAGGGT
[37 nt withheld, positions 129-165]
AAAGAACGTGGACTCCAACGTCAAAGG
[49 nt withheld, positions 193-241]
T
[91 nt withheld, positions 243-333]
G
[124 nt withheld, positions 335-458]
CCCATTCGCCATTCAGGCTGCGCAACTGTTGGGAAGGGCGATCGGTGCGGGCCTCTTCGCTATTACGCCA
GCTGGCGAAAGGGGGATGTGCTGCAAGGCGATTAAGTTGGGTAACGCCAGGGTTTTCCCAGTCACGACGT
TGTAAAACGACGGCCAGTGAGCGCGCGTAATACGACTCACTATAGGGCGAATTGGAGCTCGTTTAAACGG
CGCGCCGGTACCTTAATTAAACCAGCAATGTGGATATAAGCATTAAGTTTTAGTTTTAAAAAGGTCAATT
TTCCAAACATTCAGCAATCATATTTAAATTTACAGCTAGGAACAAGAGCCTTGGGTCATGTCCTACCAAA
GAACATAACTCAATATTCTACACATGACAATCTGAATAACCTTAAAGCCTCTAATCCCATAACAGGCCAC
AAATTTTGGACAGAGAACTAATGATCCTCCTGAGAAAACTGGAAGAAATCCAGGGAAAAGAAATTCCTGT
GTCCTCCAAACTCAGAAATCTCTAATTATGTCAGTATTCTCTGCTTTAGTCCTAGGTCAGATTGCACACA
TCTAAAATAACCTCTTAAAGTTTTCCTCCTAGCGACCTAAACCATTATTAATATCAAATTAACCATCAAA
ACACTTTCCTCTCAATATGCTGCACACAAACCTCCTCCTGGAACCTCCTCCATCTGGATCCTCCCCAATC
AAAAGTATAGGTATTTAACATATAAGCAAGGAAGTAATGTAAACATGACCTTGGTCACAAATATGTCATC
TAAAAACAATTTAGTCAAGGTATGGAGGAAATTCGAGAACCTGAATCTTTTTAAGTATTTTGAGCACAGG
AACAATTGGCAAAAGGAATCCAGGTATAGACAAAACCCAGAGCCCAGAGCTCTGGGCGAAAAATGAGTTG
CTGGTGAAGACGTTACACAAGTAACATGAGAAAGCAGAAAATGCAGGTCATCCACGCACCCCTGACCCAG
GCCAGCAGGGCGGGCTGCAGCATCAGTACACAGGAGAAAGATCCTTATTCCTAAGAATGAGAAAGGCAAA
GGCGCCCGATAGAATAAATTAGCATAGAAGGGGCTTTCCCAGGAGTTAAAACTTTCCTTCTGAGCGATTA
CCTACTAAAACCAGGGCTTTTGCCCACTACCATTTACCTAGGATCTTGGCTTGCACGGATTCATAGGGGC
ATATCCCTCCCCCTCTTCTTTAGAGTCGTTCTTAAAAGATCGCTCTCCACGCCCTAGGCAGGGAAAACGA
CAAAATCTGGCTCAATTCCAGGCTAGAACCCTACAAATTCAACAGGGATATCGCAAGGATACTGGGGCAT
ACGCCACAGGGAGTCCAAGAATGTGAGGTGGGGGTGGCGAAGGTAATGTCTTTGGTGTGGGAAAAGCAGC
AGCCATCTGAGATAGGAACTGGAAAACCAGAGGAGAGGCGTTCAGGAAGATTATGGAGGGGAGGACTGGG
CCCCCACGAGCGACCAGAGTTGTCACAAGGCCGCAAGAACAGGGGAGGTGGGGGGCTCAGGGACAGAAAA
AAAAGTATGTGTATTTTGAGAGCAGGGTTGGGAGGCCTCTCCTGAAAAGGGTATAAACGTGGAGTAGGCA
ATACCCAGGCAAAAAGGGGAGACCAGAGTAGGGGGAGGGGAAGAGTCCTGACCCAGGGAAGACATTAAAA
AGGTAGTGGGGTCGACTAGATGAAGGAGAGCCTTTCTCTCTGGGCAAGAGCGGTGCAATGGTGTGTAAAG
GTAGCTGAGAAGACGAAAAGGGCAAGCATCTTCCTGCTACCAGGCTGGGGAGGCCCAGGCCCACGACCCC
GAGGAGAGGGAACGCAGGGAGACTGAGGTGACCCTTCTTTCCCCCGGGGCCCGGTCGTGTGGTTCGGTGT
CTCTTTTCTGTTGGACCCTTACCTTGACCCAGGCGCTGCCGGGGCCTGGGCCCGGGCTGCGGCGCACGGC
ACTCCCGGGAGGCAGCGAGACTCGAGTTAGGCCCAACGCGGCGCCACGGCGTTTCCTGGCCGGGAATGGC
CCGTACCCGTGAGGTGGGGGTGGGGGGCAGAAAAGGCGGAGCGAGCCCGAGGCGGGGRGGGGGAGGGCCA
GGGGCGGAGGGGGCCGGCACTACTGTGTTGGCGGACTGGCGGGACTAGGGCTGCGTGAGTCTCTGAGCGC
AGGCGGGCGGCGGCCGCCCCTCCCCCGGCGGCGGCAGCGGCGGCAGCGGCGGCAGCTCACTCAGCCCGCT
GCCCGAGCGGAAACGCCACTGACCGCACGGGGATTCCCAGTGCCGGCGCCAGGGGCACGCGGGACACGCC
CCCTCCCGCCGCGCCATTGGCCTCTCCGCCCACCGCCCCACACTTATTGGCCGGTGCGCCGCCAATCAGC
GGAGGCTGCCGGGGCCGCCTAAAGAAGAGGCTGTGCTTTGGGGCTCCGGCTCCTCAGAGAGCCTCGGCTA
GGTAGGGGATCGGGACTCTGGCGGGAGGGCGGCTTGGTGCGTTTGCGGGGATGGGCGGCCGCGGCAGGCC
CTCCGAGCGTGGTGGAGCCGTTCTGTGAGACAGCCGGGTACGAGTCGTGACGCTGGAAGGGGCAAGCGGG
TGGTGGGCAGGAATGCGGTCCGCCCTGCAGCAACCGGAGGGGGAGGGAGAAGGGAGCGGAAAAGTCTCCA
CCGGACGCGGCCATGGCTCGGGGGGGGGGGGGCAGCGGAGGAGCGCTTCCGGCCGACGTCTCGTCGCTGA
TTGGCTTCTTTTCCTCCCGCCGTGTGTGAAAACACAAATGGCGTGTTTTGGTTGGCGTAAGGCGCCTGTC
AGTTAACGGCAGCCGGAGTGCGCAGCCGCCGGCAGCCTCGCTCTGCCCACTGGGTGGGGCGGGAGGTAGG
TGGGGTGAGGCGAGCTGGACGTGCGGGCGCGGTCGGCCTCTGGCGGGGCGGGGGRGGGGAGGGAGGGTCA
GCGAAAGTAGCTCGCGCGCGAGCGGCCGCCCACCCTCCCCTTCCTCTGGGGGAGTCGTTTTACCCGCCGC
CGGCCGGGCCTCGTCGTCTGATTGGCTCTCGGGGCCCAGAAAACTGGCCCTTGCCATTGGCTCGTGTTCG
TGCAAGTTGAGTCCATCCGCCGGCCAGCGGGGGCGGCGAGGAGGCGCTCCCAGGTTCCGGCCCTCCCCTC
GGCCCCGCGCCGCAGAGTCTGGCCGCGCGCCCCTGCGCAACGTGGCAGGAAGCGCGCGCTGGGGGCGGGG
ACGGGCAGTAGGGCTGAGCGGCTGCGGGGCGGGTGCAAGCACGTTTCCGACTTGAGTTGCCTCAAGAGGG
GCGTGCTGAGCCAGACCTCCATCGCGCACTCCGGGGAGTGGAGGGAAGGAGCGAGGGCTCAGTTGGGCTG
TTTTGGAGGCAGGAAGCACTTGCTCTCCCAAAGTCGCTCTGAGTTGTTATCAGTAAGGGAGCTGCAGTGG
AGTAGGCGGGGAGAAGGCCGCACCCTTCTCCGGAGGGGGGAGGGGAGTGTTGCAATACCTTTCTGGGAGT
TCTCTGCTGCCTCCTGGCTTCTGAGGACCGCCCTGGGCCTGGGAGAATCCCTTCCCCCTCTTCCCTCGTG
ATCTGCAACTCCAGTCTTACTAGTATCTGTAGGGCGCAGTAGTCCAGGGTTTCCTTGATGATGTCATACT
TATCCTGTCCCTTTTTTTTCCACAGCTCGCGGTTGAGGACAAACTCTTCGCGGTCTTTCCAGTGGGGATC
GACGGTGGATCCATAACTTCGTATAGCATACATTATACGAAGTTATACAAGTTTGTACAAAAAAGCAGGC
TGGCGCCGGAACCAATTCAGTCGACTGGATCCACGCGTGAGGGGCGCGGAAGCCGGGGCGGAGGAGGAGC
CAACCCCGGGCTGGGCTGAGACCCGCAGAGGAAGACGCTCTAGGGATTTGTCCCGGACTAGCGAGATGGC
AAGGCTGAGGACGGGAGGCTGATTGAGAGGCGAAGGTACACCCTAATCTCAATACAACCTTTGGAGCTAA
GCCAGCAATGGTAGAGGGAAGATTCTGCACGTCCCTTCCAGGCGGCCTCCCCGTCACCACCCCCCCCAAC
CCGCCCCGACCGGAGCTGAGAGTAATTCATACAAAAGGACTCGCCCCTGCCTTGGGGAATCCCAGGGACC
GTCGTTAAACTCCCACTAACGTAGAACCCAGAGATCGCTGCGTTCCCGCCCCCTCACCCGCCCGCTCTCG
TCATCACTGAGGTGGAGAAGAGCATGCGTGAGGCTCCGGTGCCCGTCAGTGGGCAGAGCGCACATCGCCC
ACAGTCCCCGAGAAGTTGGGGGGAGGGGTCGGCAATTGAACCGGTGCCTAGAGAAAGTGGCGCGGGGTAA
ACTGGGAAAGTGATGTCGTGTACTGGCTCCGCCTTTTTCCCGAGGGTGGGGGAGAACCGTATATAAGTGC
AGTAGTCGCCGTGAACGTTCTTTTTCGCAACGGGTTTGCCGCCAGAACACAGGTAAGTGCCGTGTGTGGT
TCCCGCGGGCCTGGCCTCTTTACGGGTTATGGCCCTTGCGTGCCTTGAATTACTTCCACGCCCCTGGCTG
CAGTACGTGATTCTTGATCCCGAGCTTCGGGTTGGAAGTGGGTGGGAGAGTTCGAGGCCTTGCGCTTAAG
GAGCCCCTTCGCCTCGTGCTTGAGTTGAGGCCTGGCCTGGGCGCTGGGGCCGCCGCGTGCGAATCTGGTG
GCACCTTCGCGCCTGTCTCGCTGCTTTCGATAAGTCTCTAGCCATTTAAAATTTTTGATGACCTGCTGCG
ACGCTTTTTTTCTGGCAAGATAGTCTTGTAAATGCGGGCCAAGATCTGCACACTGGTATTTCGGTTTTTG
GGGCCGCGGGCGGCGACGGGGCCCGTGCGTCCCAGCGCACATGTTCGGCGAGGCGGGGCCTGCGAGCGCG
GCCACCGAGAATCGGACGGGGGTAGTCTCAAGCTGGCCGGCCTGCTCTGGTGCCTGGCCTCGCGCCGCCG
TGTATCGCCCCGCCCTGGGCGGCAAGGCTGGCCCGGTCGGCACCAGTTGCGTGAGCGGAAAGATGGCCGC
TTCCCGGCCCTGCTGCAGGGAGCTCAAAATGGAGGACGCGGCGCTCGGGAGAGCGGGCGGGTGAGTCACC
CACACAAAGGAAAAGGGCCTTTCCGTCCTCAGCCGTCGCTTCATGTGACTCCACGGAGTACCGGGCGCCG
TCCAGGCACCTCGATTAGTTCTCGAGCTTTTGGAGTACGTCGTCTTTAGGTTGGGGGGAGGGGTTTTATG
CGATGGAGTTTCCCCACACTGAGTGGGTGGAGACTGAAGTTAGGCCAGCTTGGCACTTGATGTAATTCTC
CTTGGAATTTGCCCTTTTTGAGTTTGGATCTTGGTTCATTCTCAAGCCTCAGACAGTGGTTCAAAGTTTT
TTTCTTCCATTTCAGGTGTCGTGGAAGCTTGGTCGACCACCATGGACAAGAAGTACTCCATTGGGCTCGA
TATCGGCACAAACAGCGTCGGCTGGGCCGTCATTACGGACGAGTACAAGGTGCCGAGCAAAAAATTCAAA
GTTCTGGGCAATACCGATCGCCACAGCATAAAGAAGAACCTCATTGGCGCCCTCCTGTTCGACTCCGGGG
AGACGGCCGAAGCCACGCGGCTCAAAAGAACAGCACGGCGCAGATATACCCGCAGAAAGAATCGGATCTG
CTACCTGCAGGAGATCTTTAGTAATGAGATGGCTAAGGTGGATGACTCTTTCTTCCATAGGCTGGAGGAG
TCCTTTTTGGTGGAGGAGGATAAAAAGCACGAGCGCCACCCAATCTTTGGCAATATCGTGGACGAGGTGG
CGTACCATGAAAAGTACCCAACCATATATCATCTGAGGAAGAAGCTTGTAGACAGTACTGATAAGGCTGA
CTTGCGGTTGATCTATCTCGCGCTGGCGCATATGATCAAATTTCGGGGACACTTCCTCATCGAGGGGGAC
CTGAACCCAGACAACAGCGATGTCGACAAACTCTTTATCCAACTGGTTCAGACTTACAATCAGCTTTTCG
AAGAGAACCCGATCAACGCATCCGGAGTTGACGCCAAAGCAATCCTGAGCGCTAGGCTGTCCAAATCCCG
GCGGCTCGAAAACCTCATCGCACAGCTCCCTGGGGAGAAGAAGAACGGCCTGTTTGGTAATCTTATCGCC
CTGTCACTCGGGCTGACCCCCAACTTTAAATCTAACTTCGACCTGGCCGAAGATGCCAAGCTTCAACTGA
GCAAAGACACCTACGATGATGATCTCGACAATCTGCTGGCCCAGATCGGCGACCAGTACGCAGACCTTTT
TTTGGCGGCAAAGAACCTGTCAGACGCCATTCTGCTGAGTGATATTCTGCGAGTGAACACGGAGATCACC
AAAGCTCCGCTGAGCGCTAGTATGATCAAGCGCTATGATGAGCACCACCAAGACTTGACTTTGCTGAAGG
CCCTTGTCAGACAGCAACTGCCTGAGAAGTACAAGGAAATTTTCTTCGATCAGTCTAAAAATGGCTACGC
CGGATACATTGACGGCGGAGCAAGCCAGGAGGAATTTTACAAATTTATTAAGCCCATCTTGGAAAAAATG
GACGGCACCGAGGAGCTGCTGGTAAAGCTTAACAGAGAAGATCTGTTGCGCAAACAGCGCACTTTCGACA
ATGGAAGCATCCCCCACCAGATTCACCTGGGCGAACTGCACGCTATCCTCAGGCGGCAAGAGGATTTCTA
CCCCTTTTTGAAAGATAACAGGGAAAAGATTGAGAAAATCCTCACATTTCGGATACCCTACTATGTAGGC
CCCCTCGCCCGGGGAAATTCCAGATTCGCGTGGATGACTCGCAAATCAGAAGAGACCATCACTCCCTGGA
ACTTCGAGGAAGTCGTGGATAAGGGGGCCTCTGCCCAGTCCTTCATCGAAAGGATGACTAACTTTGATAA
AAATCTGCCTAACGAAAAGGTGCTTCCTAAACACTCTCTGCTGTACGAGTACTTCACAGTTTATAACGAG
CTCACCAAGGTCAAATACGTCACAGAAGGGATGAGAAAGCCAGCATTCCTGTCTGGAGAGCAGAAGAAAG
CTATCGTGGACCTCCTCTTCAAGACGAACCGGAAAGTTACCGTGAAACAGCTCAAAGAAGACTATTTCAA
AAAGATTGAATGTTTCGACTCTGTTGAAATCAGCGGAGTGGAGGATCGCTTCAACGCATCCCTGGGAACG
TATCACGATCTCCTGAAAATCATTAAAGACAAGGACTTCCTGGACAATGAGGAGAACGAGGACATTCTTG
AGGACATTGTCCTCACCCTTACGTTGTTTGAAGATAGGGAGATGATTGAAGAACGCTTGAAAACTTACGC
TCATCTCTTCGACGACAAAGTCATGAAACAGCTCAAGAGGCGCCGATATACAGGATGGGGGCGGCTGTCA
AGAAAACTGATCAATGGGATCCGAGACAAGCAGAGTGGAAAGACAATCCTGGATTTTCTTAAGTCCGATG
GATTTGCCAACCGGAACTTCATGCAGTTGATCCATGATGACTCTCTCACCTTTAAGGAGGACATCCAGAA
AGCACAAGTTTCTGGCCAGGGGGACAGTCTTCACGAGCACATCGCTAATCTTGCAGGTAGCCCAGCTATC
AAAAAGGGAATACTGCAGACCGTTAAGGTCGTGGATGAACTCGTCAAAGTAATGGGAAGGCATAAGCCCG
AGAATATCGTTATCGAGATGGCCCGAGAGAACCAAACTACCCAGAAGGGACAGAAGAACAGTAGGGAAAG
GATGAAGAGGATTGAAGAGGGTATAAAAGAACTGGGGTCCCAAATCCTTAAGGAACACCCAGTTGAAAAC
ACCCAGCTTCAGAATGAGAAGCTCTACCTGTACTACCTGCAGAACGGCAGGGACATGTACGTGGATCAGG
AACTGGACATCAATCGGCTCTCCGACTACGACGTGGATCATATCGTGCCCCAGTCTTTTCTCAAAGATGA
TTCTATTGATAATAAAGTGTTGACAAGATCCGATAAAAATAGAGGGAAGAGTGATAACGTCCCCTCAGAA
GAAGTTGTCAAGAAAATGAAAAATTATTGGCGGCAGCTGCTGAACGCCAAACTGATCACACAACGGAAGT
TCGATAATCTGACTAAGGCTGAACGAGGTGGCCTGTCTGAGTTGGATAAAGCCGGCTTCATCAAAAGGCA
GCTTGTTGAGACACGCCAGATCACCAAGCACGTGGCCCAAATTCTCGATTCACGCATGAACACCAAGTAC
GATGAAAATGACAAACTGATTCGAGAGGTGAAAGTTATTACTCTGAAGTCTAAGCTGGTCTCAGATTTCA
GAAAGGACTTTCAGTTTTATAAGGTGAGAGAGATCAACAATTACCACCATGCGCATGATGCCTACCTGAA
TGCAGTGGTAGGCACTGCACTTATCAAAAAATATCCCAAGCTTGAATCTGAATTTGTTTACGGAGACTAT
AAAGTGTACGATGTTAGGAAAATGATCGCAAAGTCTGAGCAGGAAATAGGCAAGGCCACCGCTAAGTACT
TCTTTTACAGCAATATTATGAATTTTTTCAAGACCGAGATTACACTGGCCAATGGAGAGATTCGGAAGCG
ACCACTTATCGAAACAAACGGAGAAACAGGAGAAATCGTGTGGGACAAGGGTAGGGATTTCGCGACAGTC
CGGAAGGTCCTGTCCATGCCGCAGGTGAACATCGTTAAAAAGACCGAAGTACAGACCGGAGGCTTCTCCA
AGGAAAGTATCCTCCCGAAAAGGAACAGCGACAAGCTGATCGCACGCAAAAAAGATTGGGACCCCAAGAA
ATACGGCGGATTCGATTCTCCTACAGTCGCTTACAGTGTACTGGTTGTGGCCAAAGTGGAGAAAGGGAAG
TCTAAAAAACTCAAAAGCGTCAAGGAACTGCTGGGCATCACAATCATGGAGCGATCAAGCTTCGAAAAAA
ACCCCATCGACTTTCTCGAGGCGAAAGGATATAAAGAGGTCAAAAAAGACCTCATCATTAAGCTTCCCAA
GTACTCTCTCTTTGAGCTTGAAAACGGCCGGAAACGAATGCTCGCTAGTGCGGGCGAGCTGCAGAAAGGT
AACGAGCTGGCACTGCCCTCTAAATACGTTAATTTCTTGTATCTGGCCAGCCACTATGAAAAGCTCAAAG
GGTCTCCCGAAGATAATGAGCAGAAGCAGCTGTTCGTGGAACAACACAAACACTACCTTGATGAGATCAT
CGAGCAAATAAGCGAATTCTCCAAAAGAGTGATCCTCGCCGACGCTAACCTCGATAAGGTGCTTTCTGCT
TACAATAAGCACAGGGATAAGCCCATCAGGGAGCAGGCAGAAAACATTATCCACTTGTTTACTCTGACCA
ACTTGGGCGCGCCTGCAGCCTTCAAGTACTTCGACACCACCATAGACAGAAAGCGGTACACCTCTACAAA
GGAGGTCCTGGACGCCACACTGATTCATCAGTCAATTACGGGGCTCTATGAAACAAGAATCGACCTCTCT
CAGCTCGGTGGAGACAGCAGGGCTGACCCCAAGAAGAAGAGGAAGGTGTGAAAGGGTTCGATCCCTACCG
GTATCGATGTGCGGCCGCCGCCCCCCCCCCCTCTCCCTCCCCCCCCCCTAACGTTACTGGCCGAAGCCGC
TTGGAATAAGGCCGGTGTGCGTTTGTCTATATGTTATTTTCCACCATATTGCCGTCTTTTGGCAATGTGA
GGGCCCGGAAACCTGGCCCTGTCTTCTTGACGAGCATTCCTAGGGGTCTTTCCCCTCTCGCCAAAGGAAT
GCAAGGTCTGTTGAATGTCGTGAAGGAAGCAGTTCCTCTGGAAGCTTCTTGAAGACAAACAACGTCTGTA
GCGACCCTTTGCAGGCAGCGGAACCCCCCACCTGGCGACAGGTGCCTCTGCGGCCAAAAGCCACGTGTAT
AAGATACACCTGCAAAGGCGGCACAACCCCAGTGCCACGTTGTGAGTTGGATAGTTGTGGAAAGAGTCAA
ATGGCTCTCCTCAAGCGTATTCAACAAGGGGCTGAAGGATGCCCAGAAGGTACCCCATTGTATGGGATCT
GATCTGGGGCCTCGGTGCACATGCTTTACATGTGTTTAGTCGAGGTTAAAAAAACGTCTAGGCCCCCCGA
ACCACGGGGACGTGGTTTTCCTTTGAAAAACACGATGATAATATGGCCACAACCATGGGATCGGCCATTG
AACAAGATGGATTGCACGCAGGTTCTCCGGCCGCTTGGGTGGAGAGGCTATTCGGCTATGACTGGGCACA
ACAGACAATCGGCTGCTCTGATGCCGCCGTGTTCCGGCTGTCAGCGCAGGGGCGCCCGGTTCTTTTTGTC
AAGACCGACCTGTCCGGTGCCCTGAATGAACTGCAGGACGAGGCAGCGCGGCTATCGTGGCTGGCCACGA
CGGGCGTTCCTTGCGCAGCTGTGCTCGACGTTGTCACTGAAGCGGGAAGGGACTGGCTGCTATTGGGCGA
AGTGCCGGGGCAGGATCTCCTGTCATCTCACCTTGCTCCTGCCGAGAAAGTATCCATCATGGCTGATGCA
ATGCGGCGGCTGCATACGCTTGATCCGGCTACCTGCCCATTCGACCACCAAGCGAAACATCGCATCGAGC
GAGCACGTACTCGGATGGAAGCCGGTCTTGTCGATCAGGATGATCTGGACGAAGAGCATCAGGGGCTCGC
GCCAGCCGAACTGTTCGCCAGGCTCAAGGCGCGCATGCCCGACGGCGAGGATCTCGTCGTGACCCATGGC
GATGCCTGCTTGCCGAATATCATGGTGGAAAATGGCCGCTTTTCTGGATTCATCGACTGTGGCCGGCTGG
GTGTGGCGGACCGCTATCAGGACATAGCGTTGGCTACCCGTGATATTGCTGAAGAGCTTGGCGGCGAATG
GGCTGACCGCTTCCTCGTGCTTTACGGTATCGCCGCTCCCGATTCGCAGCGCATCGCCTTCTATCGCCTT
CTTGACGAGTTCTTCTGACGTACGCGATGATCTAGAGCTCGCTGATCAGCCTCGACTGTGCCTTCTAGTT
GCCAGCCATCTGTTGTTTGCCCCTCCCCCGTGCCTTCCTTGACCCTGGAAGGTGCCACTCCCACTGTCCT
TTCCTAATAAAATGAGGAAATTGCATCGCATTGTCTGAGTAGGTGTCATTCTATTCTGGGGGGTGGGGTG
GGGCAGGACAGCAAGGGGGAGGATTGGGAAGACAATAGCAGGCATGCTGGGGATGCGGTGGGCTCTATGG
CTTCTGAGGCGGAAAGAACCTGCAACTAGTCTCGAGATATCTAGACCCAGCTTTCTTGTACAAAGTGGTG
AATTCCGACTGTGCCTTCTAGTTGCCAGCCATCTGTTGTTTGCCCCTCCCCCGTGCCTTCCTTGACCCTG
GAAGGTGCCACTCCCACTGTCCTTTCCTAATAAAATGAGGAAATTGCATCGCATTGTCTGAGTAGGTGTC
ATTCTATTCTGGGGGGTGGGGTGGGGCAGGACAGCAAGGGGGAGGATTGGGAAGACAATAGCAGGCATGC
TGGGGATGCGGTGGGCTCTATGGGTCGACCTCGAGAGATGGGCGGGAGTCTTCTGGGCAGGCTTAAAGGC
TAACCTGGTGTGTGGGCGTTGTCCTGCAGGGGAATTGAACAGGTGTAAAATTGGAGGGACAAGACTTCCC
ACAGATTTTCGGTTTTGTCGGGAAGTTTTTTAATAGGGGCAAATAAGGAAAATGGGAGGATAGGTAGTCA
TCTGGGGTTTTATGCAGCAAAACTACAGGTTATTATTGCTTGTGATCCGCCTCGGAGTATTTTCCATCGA
GGTAGATTAAAGACATGCTCACCCGAGTTTTATACTCTCCTGCTTGAGATCCTTACTACAGTATGAAATT
ACAGTGTCGCGAGTTAGACTATGTAAGCAGAATTTTAATCATTTTTAAAGAGCCCAGTACTTCATATCCA
TTTCTCCCGCTCCTTCTGCAGCCTTATCAAAAGGTATTTTAGAACACTCATTTTAGCCCCATTTTCATTT
ATTATACTGGCTTATCCAACCCCTAGACAGAGCATTGGCATTTTCCCTTTCCTGATCTTAGAAGTCTGAT
GACTCATGAAACCAGACAGATTAGTTACATACACCACAAATCGAGGCTGTAGCTGGGGCCTCAACACTGC
AGTTCTTTTATAACTCCTTAGTACACTTTTTGTTGATCCTTTGCCTTGATCCTTAATTTTCAGTGTCTAT
CACCTCTCCCGTCAGGTGGTGTTCCACATTTGGGCCTATTCTCAGTCCAGGGAGTTTTACAACAATAGAT
GTATTGAGAATCCAACCTAAAGCTTAACTTTCCACTCCCATGAATGCCTCTCTCCTTTTTCTCCATTTAT
AAACTGAGCTATTAACCATTAATGGTTTCCAGGTGGATGTCTCCTCCCCCAATATTACCTGATGTATCTT
ACATATTGCCAGGCTGATATTTTAAGACATTAAAAGGTATATTTCATTATTGAGCCACATGGTATTGATT
ACTGCTTACTAAAATTTTGTCATTGTACACATCTGTAAAAGGTGGTTCCTTTTGGAATGCAAAGTTCAGG
TGTTTGTTGTCTTTCCTGACCTAAGGTCTTGTGAGCTTGTATTTTTTCTATTTAAGCAGTGCTTTCTCTT
GGACTGGCTTGACTCATGGCATTCTACACGTTATTGCTGGTCTAAATGTGATTTTGCCAAGCTTCTTCAG
GACCTATAATTTTGCTTGACTTGTAGCCAAACACAAGTAAAATGATTAAGCAACAAATGTATTTGTGAAG
CTTGGTTTTTAGGTTGTTGTGTTGTGTGTGCTTGTGCTCTATAATAATACTATCCAGGGGCTGGAGAGGT
GGCTCGGAGTTCAAGAGCACAGACTGCTCTTCCAGAAGTCCTGAGTTCAATTCCCAGCAACCACATGGTG
GCTCACAACCATCTGTAATGGGATCTGATGCCCTCTTCTGGTGTGTCTGAAGACCACAAGTGTATTCACA
TTAAATAAATAAATCCTCCTTCTTCTTCTTTTTTTTTTTTTTAAAGAGAATACTGTCTCCAGTAGAATTT
ACTGAAGTAATGAAATACTTTGTGTTTGTTCCAATATGGTAGCCAATAATCAAATTACTCTTTAAGCACT
GGAAATGTTACCAAGGAACTAATTTTTATTTGAAGTGTAACTGTGGACAGAGGAGCCATAACTGCAGACT
TGTGGGATACAGAAGACCAATGCAGACTTTAATGTCTTTTCTCTTACACTAAGCAATAAAGAAATAAAAA
TTGAACTTCTAGTATCCTATTTGTTTAAACTGCTAGCTTTACTTAACTTTTGTGCTTCATCTATACAAAG
CTGAAAGCTAAGTCTGCAGCCATTACTAAACATGAAAGCAAGTAATGATAATTTTGGATTTCAAAAATGT
AGGGCCAGAGTTTAGCCAGCCAGTGGTGGTGCTTGCCTTTATGCCTTTAATCCCAGCACTCTGGAGGCAG
AGACAGGCAGATCTCTGAGTTTGAGCCCAGCCTGGTCTACACATCAAGTTCTATCTAGGATAGCCAGGAA
TACACACAGAAACCCTGTTGGGGAGGGGGGCTCTGAGATTTCATAAAATTATAATTGAAGCATTCCCTAA
TGAGCCACTATGGATGTGGCTAAATCCGTCTACCTTTCTGATGAGATTTGGGTATTATTTTTTCTGTCTC
TGCTGTTGGTTGGGTCTTTTGACACTGTGGGCTTTCTTTAAAGCCTCCTTCCTGCCATGTGGTCTCTTGT
TTGCTACTAACTTCCCATGGCTTAAATGGCATGGCTTTTTGCCTTCTAAGGGCAGCTGCTGAGATTTGCA
GCCTGATTTCCAGGGTGGGGTTGGGAAATCTTTCAAACACTAAAATTGTCCTTTAATTTTTTTTTTAAAA
AATGGGTTATATAATAAACCTCATAAAATAGTTATGAGGAGTGAGGTGGACTAATATTAAATGAGTCCCT
CCCCTATAAAAGAGCTATTAAGGCTTTTTGTCTTATACTTAACTTTTTTTTTAAATGTGGTATCTTTAGA
ACCAAGGGTCTTAGAGTTTTAGTATACAGAAACTGTTGCATCGCTTAATCAGATTTTCTAGTTTCAAATC
CAGAGAATCCAAATTCTTCACAGCCAAAGTCAAATTAAGAATTTCTGACTTTTAATGTTAATTTGCTTAC
TGTGAATATAAAAATGATAGCTTTTCCTGAGGCAGGGTCTCACTATGTATCTCTGCCTGATCTGCAACAA
GATATGTAGACTAAAGTTCTGCCTGCTTTTGTCTCCTGAATACTAAGGTTAAAATGTAGTAATACTTTTG
GAACTTGCAGGTCAGATTCTTTTATAGGGGACACACTAAGGGAGCTTGGGTGATAGTTGGTAAAATGTGT
TTCAAGTGATGAAAACTTGAATTATTATCACCGCAACCTACTTTTTAAAAAAAAAAGCCAGGCCTGTTAG
AGCATGCTTAAGGGATCCCTAGGACTTGCTGAGCACACAAGAGTAGTTACTTGGCAGGCTCCTGGTGAGA
GCATATTTCAAAAAACAAGGCAGACAACCAAGAAACTACAGTTAAGGTTACCTGTCTTTAAACCATCTGC
ATATACACAGGGATATTAAAATATTCCAAATAATATTTCATTCAAGTTTTCCCCCATCAAATTGGGACAT
GGATTTCTCCGGTGAATAGGCAGAGTTGGAAACTAAACAAATGTTGGTTTTGTGATTTGTGAAATTGTTT
TCAAGTGATAGTTAAAGCCCATGAGATACAGAACAAAGCTGCTATTTCGAGGTCTCTTGGTTTATACTCA
GAAGCACTTCTTTGGGTTTCCCTGCACTATCCTGATCATGTGCTAGGCCTACCTTAGGCTGATTGTTGTT
CAAATAAACTTAAGTTTCCTGTCAGGTGATGTCATATGATTTCATATATCAAGGCAAAACATGTTATATA
TGTTAAACATTTGTACTTAATGTGAAAGTTAGGTCTTTGTGGGTTTGATTTTTAATTTTCAAAACCTGAG
CTAAATAAGTCATTTTTACATGTCTTACATTTGGTGGAATTGTATAATTGTGGTTTGCAGGCAAGACTCT
CTGACCTAGTAACCCTACCTATAGAGCACTTTGCTGGGACTAGTGGATCCTCTAGAGTCGAGCAGTGTGG
TTTTCAAGAGGAAGCAAAAAGCCTCTCCACCCAGGCCTGGAATGTTTCCACCCAATGTCGAGCAGTGTGG
TTTTGCAAGAGGAAGCAAAAAGCCTCTCCACCCAGGCCTGGAATGTTTCCACCCAATGTCGAGCAAACCC
CGCCCAGCGTCTTGTCATTGGCGAATTCGAACACGCAGATGCAGTCGGGGCGGCGCGGTCCCAGGTCCAC
TTCGCATATTAAGGTGACGCGTGTGGCCTCGAACACCGAGCGACCCTGCAGGTCCTCGCCATGGATCCTG
ATGATGTTGTTGATTCTTCTAAATCTTTTGTGATGGAAAACTTTTCTTCGTACCACGGGACTAAACCTGG
TTATGTAGATTCCATTCAAAAAGGTATACAAAAGCCAAAATCTGGTACACAAGGAAATTATGACGATGAT
TGGAAAGGGTTTTATAGTACCGACAATAAATACGACGCTGCGGGATACTCTGTAGATAATGAAAACCCGC
TCTCTGGAAAAGCTGGAGGCGTGGTCAAAGTGACGTATCCAGGACTGACGAAGGTTCTCGCACTAAAAGT
GGATAATGCCGAAACTATTAAGAAAGAGTTAGGTTTAAGTCTCACTGAACCGTTGATGGAGCAAGTCGGA
ACGGAAGAGTTTATCAAAAGGTTCGGTGATGGTGCTTCGCGTGTAGTGCTCAGCCTTCCCTTCGCTGAGG
GGAGTTCTAGCGTTGAATATATTAATAACTGGGAACAGGCGAAAGCGTTAAGCGTAGAACTTGAGATTAA
TTTTGAAACCCGTGGAAAACGTGGCCAAGATGCGATGTATGAGTATATGGCTCAAGCCTGTGCAGGAAAT
CGTGTCAGGCGATCTCTTTGTGAAGGAACCTTACTTCTGTGGTGTGACATAATTGGACAAACTACCTACA
GAGATTTAAAGCTCTAAGGTAAATATAAAATTTTTAAGTGTATAATGTGTTAAACTACTGATTCTAATTG
TTTGTGTATTTTAGATTCCAACCTATGGAACTGATGAATGGGAGCAGTGGTGGAATGCAGATCCACTAGA
GTCGAGGGATGCAGAAATTGATGATCTATTAAACAATAAAGATGTCCACTAAAATGGAAGTTTTTCCTGT
CATACTTTGTTAAGAAGGGTGAGAACAGAGTACCTACATTTTGAATGGAAGGATTGGAGCTACGGGGGTG
GGGGTGGGGTGGGATTAGATAAATGCCTGCTCTTTACTGAAGGCTCTTTACTATTGCTTTATGATAATGT
TTCATAGTTGGATATCATAATTTAAACAAGCAAAACCAAATTAAGGGCCAGCTCATTCCTCCCACTCATG
ATCTATAGATCTATAGATCTCTCGTGGGATCATTGTTTTTCTCTTGATTCCCACTTTGTGGTTCTAAGTA
CTGTGGTTTCCAAATGTGTCAGTTTCATAGCCTGAAGAACGAGATCAGCAGCCTCTGTTCCACATACACT
TCATTCTCAGTATTGTTTTGCCAAGTTCTAATTCCATCAGAAGCTGGTCGATCGACTCTAGCTAGATGCG
GCGTACCCAGCTTTTGTTCCCTTTAGTGAGGGTTAATTGCGCGCTTGGCGTAATCATGGTCATAGCTGTT
TCCTGTGTGAAATTGTTATCCGCTCACAATTCCACACAACATACGAGCCGGGAGCATAAAGTGTAAAGCC
TGGGGTGCCTAATGAGTGAGCTAACTCACATTAATTGCGTTGCGCTCACTGCCCGCTTTCCAGTCGGGAA
ACCTGTCGTGCCAGCTGCATTAATGAATCGGCCAACGCGCGGGGAGAGGCGGTTTGCGTATTGGGCGCTC
TTCCGCTTCCTCGCTCACTGACTCGCTGCGCTCGGTCGTTCGGCTGCGGCGAGCGGTATCAGCTCACTCA
AAGGCGGTAATACGGTTATCCACAGAATCAGGGGATAACGCAGGAAAGAACATGTGAGCAAAAGGCCAGC
AAAAGGCCAGGAACCGTAAAAAGGCCGCGTTGCTGGCGTTTTTCCATAGGCTCCGCCCCCCTGACGAGCA
TCACAAAAATCGACGCTCAAGTCAGAGGTGGCGAAACCCGACAGGACTATAAAGATACCAGGCGTTTCCC
CCTGGAAGCTCCCTCGTGCGCTCTCCTGTTCCGACCCTGCCGCTTACCGGATACCTGTCCGCCTTTCTCC
CTTCGGGAAGCGTGGCGCTTTCTCATAGCTCACGCTGTAGGTATCTCAGTTCGGTGTAGGTCGTTCGCTC
CAAGCTGGGCTGTGTGCACGAACCCCCCGTTCAGCCCGACCGCTGCGCCTTATCCGGTAACTATCGTCTT
GAGTCCAACCCGGTAAGACACGACTTATCGCCACTGGCAGCAGCCACTGGTAACAGGATTAGCAGAGCGA
GGTATGTAGGCGGTGCTACAGAGTTCTTGAAGTGGTGGCCTAACTACGGCTACACTAGAAGAACAGTATT
TGGTATCTGCGCTCTGCTGAAGCCAGTTACCTTCGGAAAAAGAGTTGGTAGCTCTTGATCCGGCAAACAA
ACCACCGCTGGTAGCGGTGGTTTTTTTGTTTGCAAGCAGCAGATTACGCGCAGAAAAAAAGGATCTCAAG
AAGATCCTTTGATCTTTTCTACGGGGTCTGACGCTCAGTGGAACGAAAACTCACGTTAAGGGATTTTGGT
CATGAGATTATCAAAAAGGATCTTCACCTAGATCCTTTTAAATTAAAAATGAAGTTTTAAATCAATCTAA
AGTATATATGAGTAAACTTGGTCTGACAGTTACCAATGCTTAATCAGTGAGGCACCTATCTCAGCGATCT
GTCTATTTCGTTCATCCATAGTTGCCTGACTCCCCGTCGTGTAGATAACTACGATACGGGAGGGCTTACC
ATCTGGCCCCAGTGCTGCAATGATACCGCGAGACCCACGCTCACCGGCTCCAGATTTATCAGCAATAAAC
CAGCCAGCCGGAAGGGCCGAGCGCAGAAGTGGTCCTGCAACTTTATCCGCCTCCATCCAGTCTATTAATT
GTTGCCGGGAAGCTAGAGTAAGTAGTTCGCCAGTTAATAGTTTGCGCAACGTTGTTGCCATTGCTACAGG
CATCGTGGTGTCACGCTCGTCGTTTGGTATGGCTTCATTCAGCTCCGGTTCCCAACGATCAAGGCGAGTT
ACATGATCCCCCATGTTGTGCAAAAAAGCGGTTAGCTCCTTCGGTCCTCCGATCGTTGTCAGAAGTAAGT
TGGCCGCAGTGTTATCACTCATGGTTATGGCAGCACTGCATAATTCTCTTACTGTCATGCCATCCGTAAG
ATGCTTTTCTGTGACTGGTGAGTACTCAACCAAGTCATTCTGAGAATAGTGTATGCGGCGACCGAGTTGC
TCTTGCCCGGCGTCAATACGGGATAATACCGCGCCACATAGCAGAACTTTAAAAGTGCTCATCATTGGAA
AACGTTCTTCGGGGCGAAAACTCTCAAGGATCTTACCGCTGTTGAGATCCAGTTCGATGTAACCCACTCG
TGCACCCAACTGATCTTCAGCATCTTTTACTTTCACCAGCGTTTCTGGGTGAGCAAAAACAGGAAGGCAA
AATGCCGCAAAAAAGGGAATAAGGGCGACACGGAAATGTTGAATACTCATACTCTTCCTTTTTCAATATT
ATTGAAGCATTTATCAGGGTTATTGTCTCATGAGCGGATACATATTTGAATGTATTTAGAAAAATAAACA
AATAGGGGTTCCGCGCACATTTCCCCGAAAAGTGCCAC
Features (pLannotate 1.2.2; 29 found; start..end, strand, type, name):
     30..458     -  rep_origin     f1 ori (sequence partly withheld): f1 bacteriophage origin of replication; arrow indicates direction of (+) strand synthesis
    463..618     -  CDS            lacZα (fragment): LacZα fragment of β-galactosidase; lacZ fragment
    626..644     +  promoter       T7 promoter: promoter for bacteriophage T7 RNA polymerase
   2969..4051    +  misc_feature   Rosa26 left arm: left homology arm from intron 1 of the mouse Rosa26 gene (Soriano, 1999)
   4058..4161    +  misc_feature   Ad SA: adenovirus major late transcript splice acceptor (Friedrich and Soriano, 1991)
   4181..4214    +  protein_bind   loxP: Cre-mediated recombination occurs in the 8-bp core sequence (GCATACAT). Cre recombinase
   4215..4239    +  protein_bind   attB1: mutant version of attB; recombination site for the Gateway® BP reaction BP Clonase™
   4709..4920    +  promoter       EF-1α core promoter: core promoter for human elongation factor EF-1α
   4921..5863    +  intron         EF-1α intron A: intron upstream of the start codon of human EF-1α
   5890..9993    +  CDS            cas9: CAS9_STRP1 - Also known as csn1 From Streptococcus pyogenes serotype M1.
  10187..10649   +  misc_feature   IRES: internal ribosome entry site (IRES) of the encephalomyocarditis virus (EMCV)
  10663..11466   +  CDS            NeoR/KanR: aminoglycoside phosphotransferase from Tn5; aph(3')-II (or nptII); confers resistance to neomycin, kanamycin, and G418 (Geneticin®)
  11504..11728   +  polyA_signal   bGH poly(A) signal: bovine growth hormone polyadenylation signal
  11773..11797   -  protein_bind   attB2: mutant version of attB; recombination site for the Gateway® BP reaction BP Clonase™
  11807..12031   +  polyA_signal   bGH poly(A) signal: bovine growth hormone polyadenylation signal
  12044..12854   +  misc_feature   Rosa26 right arm: right homology arm from intron 1 of the mouse Rosa26 gene (Soriano, 1999)
  15782..15909   +  promoter       HSV TK promoter (fragment): herpes simplex virus thymidine kinase promoter
  15928..16500   +  CDS            DTA: diphtheria toxin fragment A; Corynebacterium diphtheriae tox
  16503..16575   +  CDS            small t antigen (fragment): SV40 (simian virus 40) small t antigen
  16577..16642   +  intron         small t intron: SV40 (simian virus 40) small t antigen intron
  16708..17160   +  polyA_signal   PGK poly(A) signal: mouse phosphoglycerate kinase 1 polyadenylation signal
  17208..17226   -  promoter       T3 promoter: promoter for bacteriophage T3 RNA polymerase
  17269..17291   -  protein_bind   lac operator (fragment): The lac repressor binds to the lac operator to inhibit transcription in E. coli. This inhibition can be relieved by adding lactose or isopropyl-β-D-thiogalactopyranoside (IPTG). lac repressor encoded by lacI
  17295..17325   -  promoter       lac promoter: promoter for the E. coli lac operon
  17340..17361   -  protein_bind   CAP binding site: CAP binding activates transcription in the presence of cAMP. E. coli catabolite activator protein
  17374..17466   -  CDS            lacI (fragment): lac repressor; lacI; The lac repressor binds to the lac operator to inhibit transcription in E. coli. This inhibition can be relieved by adding lactose or isopropyl-β-D-thiogalactopyranoside (IPTG).
  17649..18237   -  rep_origin     ori: high-copy-number ColE1/pMB1/pBR322/pUC origin of replication
  18408..19268   -  CDS            AmpR: β-lactamase; bla; confers resistance to ampicillin, carbenicillin, and related antibiotics
  19269..19373   -  promoter       AmpR promoter: bla
