[The description below was written by a language model from this plasmid's Addgene catalogue record and pLannotate feature annotations shown in this document.]
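Description:
pRosa26-EF1a-hCas9IRESneo is a roughly 19.4 kb gene-targeting vector built on a pBluescriptII backbone, designed to knock a constitutive Cas9 expression cassette into the mouse Rosa26 locus by homologous recombination. In bacteria it is maintained through a high-copy ColE1/pUC-type origin and selected with ampicillin via the β-lactamase gene. The backbone also retains the f1 phage origin, lacZα and lac regulatory remnants, and flanking T7 and T3 promoters.

The payload sits between left and right homology arms derived from intron 1 of mouse Rosa26; the annotated arm features cover only part of the sequence flanking the cassette, so the actual homology may extend further than the table shows. Immediately after the left arm come an adenovirus major late splice acceptor and a single loxP site, followed by the cassette bounded by attB1 and attB2 sites, consistent with the recorded Gateway assembly. Within it, the human EF-1α core promoter and its intron A drive a Streptococcus pyogenes Cas9 coding sequence (named hCas9 in the record), which is linked through an EMCV IRES to the Tn5 neomycin phosphotransferase gene and terminated by a bGH polyadenylation signal. A second bGH poly(A) lies just outside attB2. This bicistronic design ties G418 resistance to Cas9 transcription, so drug-selected cells should also express the nuclease. Outside the right arm, a diphtheria toxin A fragment cassette with an HSV TK promoter fragment, SV40 small t intron and PGK poly(A) provides negative selection against random integrants that retain vector sequence.

The construct is meant for generating mouse cells or lines with stable Cas9 expression from Rosa26. The associated publication concerns CRISPR dropout screening in acute myeloid leukemia.
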