Addgene plasmid #67987: pRosa26-EF1a-hCas9IRESneo
Purpose: Mouse Rosa26 targeting vector carrying the EF1a-hCas9-IRES-neo cassette
Depositing lab: Kosuke Yusa. Depositing organization: Wellcome Sanger Institute. Publication: A CRISPR Dropout Screen Identifies Genetic Vulnerabilities and Therapeutic Targets in Acute Myeloid Leukemia. Tzelepis K, Koike-Yusa H, De Braekeleer E, Li Y, Metzakopian E, Dovey OM, Mupo A, Grinkevich V, Li M, Mazan M, Gozdecka M, Ohnishi S, Cooper J, Patel M, McKerrell T, Chen B, Domingues AF, Gallipoli P, Teichmann S, Ponstingl H, McDermott U, Saez-Rodriguez J, Huntly BJ, Iorio F, Pina C, Vassiliou GS, Yusa K. Cell Rep. 2016 Oct 18;17(4):1193-1205. doi: 10.1016/j.celrep.2016.09.079. PubMed 27760321.
Backbone
  Vector backbone: pBluescriptII
  Backbone size w/o insert (bp): 3000
  Total vector size (bp): 19400
  Vector type: Mammalian Expression
Growth in bacteria
  Bacterial resistance: Ampicillin, 100 μg/mL
  Growth temperature: 30°C
  Growth strain: NEB Stable
  Copy number: High Copy
Gene/Insert
  Gene/Insert name: EF1a-hCas9IRESneopA
  Species: Synthetic
  Cloning method: Gateway Cloning
  Sequencing primers: 5′ TCTTCCCTCGTGATCTGCAA
Terms and licenses: Academic/Nonprofit Terms; Industry Terms: Not Available to Industry
How to cite: pRosa26-EF1a-hCas9IRESneo was a gift from Kosuke Yusa (Addgene plasmid # 67987 ; http://n2t.net/addgene:67987 ; RRID:Addgene_67987)
