>Addgene plasmid #67987 | pRosa26-EF1a-hCas9IRESneo | addgene partial sequence | sequence record 165942 | M13pUC-Rev 5'-AGCGGATAACAATTTCACACAGG-3'
ATTACGCCAAGCGCGCAATTAACCCTCACTAAAGGGAACAAAAGCTGGGTACGCCGCATCTAGCTAGAGT
CGATCGACCAGCTTCTGATGGAATTAGAACTTGGCAAAACAATACTGAGAATGAAGTGTATGTGGAACAG
AGGCTGCTGATCTCGTTCTTCAGGCTATGAAACTGACACATTTGGAAACCACAGTACTTAGAACCACAAA
GTGGGAATCAAGAGAAAAACAATGATCCCACGAGAGATCTATAGATCTATAGATCATGAGTGGGAGGAAT
GAGCTGGCCCTTAATTTGGTTTTGCTTGTTTAAATTATGATATCCAACTATGAAACATTATCATAAAGCA
ATAGTAAAGAGCCTTCAGTAAAGAGCAGGCATTTATCTAATCCCACCCCACCCCCACCCCCGTAGCTCCA
ATCCTTCCATTCAAAATGTAGGTACTCTGTTCTCACCCTTCTTAACAAAGTATGACAGGAAAAACTTCCA
TTTTAGTGGACATCTTTATTGTTTAATAGATCATCAATTTCTGCATCCCTCGACTCTAGTGGATCTGCAT
TCCACCACTGCTCCCATTCATCAGTTCCATAGGTTGGAATCTAAAATACACAAACAATTAGAATCAGTAG
TTTAACACATTATACACTTAAAAATTTTATATTTACCTTAGAGCTTTAAATCTCTGTAGGTAGTTTGTCC
AATTATGTCACACCACAGAAGTAAGGTTCCTTCACAAAGAGATCGCCTGACACGATTTCCTGCACAGGCT
TGAGCCATATACTCATACATCGCATCTTGGCCACGTTTTCCACGGGTTTCAAAATTAATCTCA
