>Addgene plasmid #67987 | pRosa26-EF1a-hCas9IRESneo | addgene partial sequence | sequence record 170060 | hEF1aprom-F 5'-AACTGGGAAAGTGATGTCGTG-3'
TCGCCGTGAACGTTCTTTTTCGCAACGGGTTTGCCGCCAGAACACAGGTAAGTGCCGTGTGTGGTTCCCG
CGGGCCTGGCCTCTTTACGGGTTATGGCCCTTGCGTGCCTTGAATTACTTCCACGCCCCTGGCTGCAGTA
CGTGATTCTTGATCCCGAGCTTCGGGTTGGAAGTGGGTGGGAGAGTTCGAGGCCTTGCGCTTAAGGAGCC
CCTTCGCCTCGTGCTTGAGTTGAGGCCTGGCCTGGGCGCTGGGGCCGCCGCGTGCGAATCTGGTGGCACC
TTCGCGCCTGTCTCGCTGCTTTCGATAAGTCTCTAGCCATTTAAAATTTTTGATGACCTGCTGCGACGCT
TTTTTTCTGGCAAGATAGTCTTGTAAATGCGGGCCAAGATCTGCACACTGGTATTTCGGTTTTTGGGGCC
GCGGGCGGCGACGGGGCCCGTGCGTCCCAGCGCACATGTTCGGCGAGGCGGGGCCTGCGAGCGCGGCCAC
CGAGAATCGGACGGGGGTAGTCTCAAGCTGGCCGGCCTGCTCTGGTGCCTGGCCTCGCGCCGCCGTGTAT
CGCCCCGCCCTGGGCGGCAAGGCTGGCCCGGTCGGCACCAGTTGCGTGAGCGGAAAGATGGCCGCTTCCC
GGCCCTGCTGCAGGGAGCTCAAAATGGAGGACGCGGCGCTCGGGAGAGCGG
